Addgene plasmid #71208: pJBL2148
Purpose: pT181 Sense Expression Plasmid
Depositing lab: Julius Lucks. Depositing organization: Cornell University. Publication: Creating small transcription activating RNAs. Chappell J, Takahashi MK, Lucks JB. Nat Chem Biol. 2015 Mar;11(3):214-20. doi: 10.1038/nchembio.1737. Epub 2015 Feb 2. PubMed 25643173.
Backbone
  Vector backbone: Custom
  Backbone manufacturer: N/A
  Total vector size (bp): 3500
  Vector type: Synthetic Biology
Growth in bacteria
  Bacterial resistance: Chloramphenicol, 25 μg/mL
  Growth temperature: 37°C
  Growth strain: NEB Stable
  Copy number: Low Copy
Gene/Insert
  Gene/Insert name: pT181 Sense
  Species: Synthetic
  Promoter: BBa_J23119
  Cloning method: Unknown
  Sequencing primers: 5′ aaatgtagcacctgaagtcagcccc; 3′ ctcaatgatgatgatgatgatggtc
Terms and licenses: Academic/Nonprofit Terms; Industry Terms: Not Available to Industry
How to cite: pJBL2148 was a gift from Julius Lucks (Addgene plasmid # 71208 ; http://n2t.net/addgene:71208 ; RRID:Addgene_71208)
