[The description below was written by a language model from this plasmid's Addgene catalogue record and pLannotate feature annotations shown in this document.]
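Description:
pJBL2148 is a 3.5 kb custom synthetic-biology plasmid for use in E. coli, described in the record as a pT181 sense expression plasmid. It replicates from a p15A origin, which the catalogue lists as low copy and which is compatible with ColE1-type plasmids, so it can be maintained alongside a second plasmid in the same cell. Selection is by chloramphenicol, through a cat gene driven by its own promoter and followed by the lambda t0 terminator. The short IS1, RSF ori, tet promoter and lac UV5 promoter fragments in the annotation are partial matches in the backbone, most likely remnants or incidental similarities rather than functional parts.

The payload is a single constitutive transcription unit. The strong synthetic promoter BBa_J23119 (the SpeI-ending variant) drives the pT181 sense region. The feature table picks up part of this region as a fragment of the Staphylococcus aureus repN coding sequence, consistent with its derivation from the replication-control locus of plasmid pT181. Superfolder GFP lies immediately downstream, followed by a short match to a capTEV-type tag that probably reflects a 6xHis stretch. An rrnB-derived segment (5S rRNA and the T1 terminator) closes the unit. In the natural pT181 system, the sense leader folds into a transcriptional attenuator that responds to a cognate antisense RNA, so here GFP fluorescence reports whether transcription reads through the sense target. The construct therefore serves as the target/reporter half of a two-plasmid assay for RNA-based transcriptional regulators. The regulatory RNA would presumably be supplied from a compatible plasmid, although the record does not name a partner construct. The associated work concerns the creation of small transcription-activating RNAs.
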