Features (pLannotate 1.2.2; 14 found; start..end, strand, type, name):
     16..50      +  promoter       J23119(SpeI) promoter: bacterial promoter (Registry of Standard Biological Parts BBa J23119) modified to end with an SpeI site
    123..215     +  CDS            repN (fragment): REPN_STAAU - Experimental evidence at protein level: Swiss-Prot protein existence level 1. This protein is probably a specific topoisomerase involved in initiating replication. This protein is specifically required and may be rate-limiting for replication of the plasmid in vivo. From Staphylococcus aureus.
    239..952     +  CDS            Superfolder GFP: Superfolder GFP is a basic (constitutively fluorescent) green fluorescent protein published in 2005, derived from Aequorea victoria. It is reported to be a very rapidly-maturing weak dimer.
   1020..1037    +  CDS            capTEV™ (fragment): composite tag for in vivo biotinylation, TEV protease cleavage, and 6xHis tagging
   1144..1259    +  ncRNA          5S rRNA: Accession: RF00001 - 5S ribosomal RNA
   1263..1309    +  terminator     rrnB T1 terminator: transcription terminator T1 from the E. coli rrnB gene
   1364..1461    +  promoter       cat promoter: promoter of the E. coli cat gene encoding chloramphenicol acetyltransferase
   1462..2118    +  CDS            cat: CAT_ECOLX - Experimental evidence at protein level: Swiss-Prot protein existence level 1. This enzyme is an effector of chloramphenicol resistance in bacteria. From Escherichia coli. This protein is used as a marker in many commonly used cloning vectors, such as pACYC184.
   2142..2236    +  terminator     lambda t0 terminator: transcription terminator from phage lambda
   2372..2515    +  mobile_element IS1 (fragment): prokaryotic transposable element IS1
   2634..2689    -  rep_origin     RSF ori (fragment): Plasmids containing the RSF 1030 origin of replication can be propagated in E. coli cells that contain additional plasmids with compatible origins.
   2777..3322    -  rep_origin     p15A ori: Plasmids containing the medium-copy-number p15A origin of replication can be propagated in E. coli cells that contain a second plasmid with the ColE1 origin.
   3434..3458    +  promoter       tet promoter (fragment): E. coli promoter for tetracycline efflux protein gene
   3479..3500    +  promoter       lac UV5 promoter (fragment): E. coli lac promoter with an "up" mutation
>Addgene plasmid #71208 | pJBL2148 | depositor full sequence | sequence record 127162 | pJBL2148 sequence 3500 bps
GAATTCTAAAGATCTTTGACAGCTAGCTCAGTCCTAGGTATAATACTAGTACATAAAGATATATATTTGG
GTGAGCGATTCCTTAAACGAAATTGAGATTAAGGAGTCGCTCTTTTTTTTTTATGTATAAAAACAATCAT
GCAAATCATTCAAATCATTTGGAAAATCACGATTTAGACAATTTTTCTAAAACCGGCTACTCTAATAGCC
GGTTGTAAGGATCTAGGAGGAAGGATCTATGAGCAAAGGAGAAGAACTTTTCACTGGAGTTGTCCCAATT
CTTGTTGAATTAGATGGTGATGTTAATGGGCACAAATTTTCTGTCCGTGGAGAGGGTGAAGGTGATGCTA
CAAACGGAAAACTCACCCTTAAATTTATTTGCACTACTGGAAAACTACCTGTTCCGTGGCCAACACTTGT
CACTACTCTGACCTATGGTGTTCAATGCTTTTCCCGTTATCCGGATCACATGAAACGGCATGACTTTTTC
AAGAGTGCCATGCCCGAAGGTTATGTACAGGAACGCACTATATCTTTCAAAGATGACGGGACCTACAAGA
CGCGTGCTGAAGTCAAGTTTGAAGGTGATACCCTTGTTAATCGTATCGAGTTAAAGGGTATTGATTTTAA
AGAAGATGGAAACATTCTTGGACACAAACTCGAGTACAACTTTAACTCACACAATGTATACATCACGGCA
GACAAACAAAAGAATGGAATCAAAGCTAACTTCAAAATTCGCCACAACGTTGAAGATGGTTCCGTTCAAC
TAGCAGACCATTATCAACAAAATACTCCAATTGGCGATGGCCCTGTCCTTTTACCAGACAACCATTACCT
GTCGACACAATCTGTCCTTTCGAAAGATCCCAACGAAAAGCGTGACCACATGGTCCTTCTTGAGTTTGTA
ACTGCTGCTGGGATTACACATGGCATGGATGAGCTCTACAAATAAGGATCTGAAGCTTGGGCCCGAACAA
AAACTCATCTCAGAAGAGGATCTGAATAGCGCCGTCGACCATCATCATCATCATCATTGAGTTTAAACGG
TCTCCAGCTTGGCTGTTTTGGCGGATGAGAGAAGATTTTCAGCCTGATACAGATTAAATCAGAACGCAGA
AGCGGTCTGATAAAACAGAATTTGCCTGGCGGCAGTAGCGCGGTGGTCCCACCTGACCCCATGCCGAACT
CAGAAGTGAAACGCCGTAGCGCCGATGGTAGTGTGGGGTCTCCCCATGCGAGAGTAGGGAACTGCCAGGC
ATCAAATAAAACGAAAGGCTCAGTCGAAAGACTGGGCCTTTCGTTTTATCTGTTGTTTGTCGGTGAACTG
GATCCTTACTCGAGTCTAGACTGCAGTTGATCGGGCACGTAAGAGGTTCCAACTTTCACCATAATGAAAT
AAGATCACTACCGGGCGTATTTTTTGAGTTATCGAGATTTTCAGGAGCTAAGGAAGCTAAAATGGAGAAA
AAAATCACTGGATATACCACCGTTGATATATCCCAATGGCATCGTAAAGAACATTTTGAGGCATTTCAGT
CAGTTGCTCAATGTACCTATAACCAGACCGTTCAGCTGGATATTACGGCCTTTTTAAAGACCGTAAAGAA
AAATAAGCACAAGTTTTATCCGGCCTTTATTCACATTCTTGCCCGCCTGATGAATGCTCATCCGGAATTT
CGTATGGCAATGAAAGACGGTGAGCTGGTGATATGGGATAGTGTTCACCCTTGTTACACCGTTTTCCATG
AGCAAACTGAAACGTTTTCATCGCTCTGGAGTGAATACCACGACGATTTCCGGCAGTTTCTACACATATA
TTCGCAAGATGTGGCGTGTTACGGTGAAAACCTGGCCTATTTCCCTAAAGGGTTTATTGAGAATATGTTT
TTCGTCTCAGCCAATCCCTGGGTGAGTTTCACCAGTTTTGATTTAAACGTGGCCAATATGGACAACTTCT
TCGCCCCCGTTTTCACCATGGGCAAATATTATACGCAAGGCGACAAGGTGCTGATGCCGCTGGCGATTCA
GGTTCATCATGCCGTTTGTGATGGCTTCCATGTCGGCAGAATGCTTAATGAATTACAACAGTACTGCGAT
GAGTGGCAGGGCGGGGCGTAATTTGATATCGAGCTCGCTTGGACTCCTGTTGATAGATCCAGTAATGACC
TCAGAACTCCATCTGGATTTGTTCAGAACGCTCGGTTGCCGCCGGGCGTTTTTTATTGGTGAGAATCCAA
GCCTCCGATCAACGTCTCATTTTCGCCAAAAGTTGGCCCAGGGCTTCCCGGTATCAACAGGGACACCAGG
ATTTATTTATTCTGCGAAGTGATCTTCCGTCACAGGTATTTATTCGGCGCAAAGTGCGTCGGGTGATGCT
GCCAACTTACTGATTTAGTGTATGATGGTGTTTTTGAGGTGCTCCAGTGGCTTCTGTTTCTATCAGCTGT
CCCTCCTGTTCAGCTACTGACGGGGTGGTGCGTAACGGCAAAAGCACCGCCGGACATCAGCGCTAGCGGA
GTGTATACTGGCTTACTATGTTGGCACTGATGAGGGTGTCAGTGAAGTGCTTCATGTGGCAGGAGAAAAA
AGGCTGCACCGGTGCGTCAGCAGAATATGTGATACAGGATATATTCCGCTTCCTCGCTCACTGACTCGCT
ACGCTCGGTCGTTCGACTGCGGCGAGCGGAAATGGCTTACGAACGGGGCGGAGATTTCCTGGAAGATGCC
AGGAAGATACTTAACAGGGAAGTGAGAGGGCCGCGGCAAAGCCGTTTTTCCATAGGCTCCGCCCCCCTGA
CAAGCATCACGAAATCTGACGCTCAAATCAGTGGTGGCGAAACCCGACAGGACTATAAAGATACCAGGCG
TTTCCCCCTGGCGGCTCCCTCGTGCGCTCTCCTGTTCCTGCCTTTCGGTTTACCGGTGTCATTCCGCTGT
TATGGCCGCGTTTGTCTCATTCCACGCCTGACACTCAGTTCCGGGTAGGCAGTTCGCTCCAAGCTGGACT
GTATGCACGAACCCCCCGTTCAGTCCGACCGCTGCGCCTTATCCGGTAACTATCGTCTTGAGTCCAACCC
GGAAAGACATGCAAAAGCACCACTGGCAGCAGCCACTGGTAATTGATTTAGAGGAGTTAGTCTTGAAGTC
ATGCGCCGGTTAAGGCTAAACTGAAAGGACAAGTTTTGGTGACTGCGCTCCTCCAAGCCAGTTACCTCGG
TTCAAAGAGTTGGTAGCTCAGAGAACCTTCGAAAAACCGCCCTGCAAGGCGGTTTTTTCGTTTTCAGAGC
AAGAGATTACGCGCAGACCAAAACGATCTCAAGAAGATCATCTTATTAATCAGATAAAATATTTCTAGAT
TTCAGTGCAATTTATCTCTTCAAATGTAGCACCTGAAGTCAGCCCCATACGATATAAGTTGTAATTCTCA
TGTTTGACAGCTTATCATCGATAAGCTTCCGATGGCGCGCCGAGAGGCTTTACACTTTATGCTTCCGGCT
