>Addgene plasmid #71208 | pJBL2148 | addgene partial sequence | sequence record 135882 | pRJPaph-R1 5'-GGAAATCGTCGTGGTATTCAc-3'
TTTCAGTTTGCTCATGGAAAACGGTGTAACAAGGGTGAACACTATCCCATATCACCAGCTCACCGTCTTT
CATTGCCATACGAAATTCCGGATGAGCATTCATCAGGCGGGCAAGAATGTGAATAAAGGCCGGATAAAAC
TTGTGCTTATTTTTCTTTACGGTCTTTAAAAAGGCCGTAATATCCAGCTGAACGGTCTGGTTATAGGTAC
ATTGAGCAACTGACTGAAATGCCTCAAAATGTTCTTTACGATGCCATTGGGATATATCAACGGTGGTATA
TCCAGTGATTTTTTTCTCCATTTTAGCTTCCTTAGCTCCTGAAAATCTCGATAACTCAAAAAATACGCCC
GGTAGTGATCTTATTTCATTATGGTGAAAGTTGGAACCTCTTACGTGCCCGATCAACTGCAGTCTAGACT
CGAGTAAGGATCCAGTTCACCGACAAACAACAGATAAAACGAAAGGCCCAGTCTTTCGACTGAGCCTTTC
GTTTTATTTGATGCCTGGCAGTTCCCTACTCTCGCATGGGGAGACCCCACACTACCATCGGCGCTACGGC
GTTTCACTTCTGAGTTCGGCATGGGGTCAGGTGGGACCACCGCGCTACTGCCGCCAGGCAAATTCTGTTT
TATCAGACCGCTTCTGCGTTCTGATTTAATCTGTATCAGGCTGAAAATCTTCTCTCATCCGCCAAAACAG
CCAAGCTGGAGACCGTTTAAACTCAATGATGATGATGATGATGGTCGACGGCGCTATTCAGATCCTCTTC
TGAGATGAGTTTTTGTTCGGGCCCAAGCTTCAGATCCTTATTTGTAGAGCTCATCCATGCCATGTGTAAT
CCCAGCAGCAGTTACAAA
