>Addgene plasmid #71208 | pJBL2148 | addgene partial sequence | sequence record 135883 | p15A-F 5'-gattacgcgcagaccaaaac-3'
TCTTATTAATCAGATAAAATATTTCTAGATTTCAGTGCAATTTATCTCTTCAAATGTAGCACCTGAAGTC
AGCCCCATACGATATAAGTTGTAATTCTCATGTTTGACAGCTTATCATCGATAAGCTTCCGATGGCGCGC
CGAGAGGCTTTACACTTTATGCTTCCGGCTGAATTCTAAAGATCTTTGACAGCTAGCTCAGTCCTAGGTA
TAATACTAGTACATAAAGATATATATTTGGGTGAGCGATTCCTTAAACGAAATTGAGATTAAGGAGTCGC
TCTTTTTTTTTTATGTATAAAAACAATCATGCAAATCATTCAAATCATTTGGAAAATCACGATTTAGACA
ATTTTTCTAAAACCGGCTACTCTAATAGCCGGTTGTAAGGATCTAGGAGGAAGGATCTATGAGCAAAGGA
GAAGAACTTTTCACTGGAGTTGTCCCAATTCTTGTTGAATTAGATGGTGATGTTAATGGGCACAAATTTT
CTGTCCGTGGAGAGGGTGAAGGTGATGCTACAAACGGAAAACTCACCCTTAAATTTATTTGCACTACTGG
AAAACTACCTGTTCCGTGGCCAACACTTGTCACTACTCTGACCTATGGTGTTCAATGCTTTTCCCGTTAT
CCGGATCACATGAAACGGCATGACTTTTTCAAGAGTGCCATGCCCGAAGGTTATGTACAGGAACGCACTA
TATCTTTCAAAGATGACGGGACCTACAAGACGCGTGCTGAAGTCAAGTTTGAAGGTGATACCCTTGTTAA
TCGTATCGAGTTAAAGGGTATTGATTTTAAAGAAGATGGAAACATTCTTGGACACAAACTCGAGTACAAC
TTTAACTCACACAATGTATACATCACGGCAGACAAACAAAAGAATGGAATCAAAGCTAACTTCAAAATTC
GCCACAACGTTGAAGATGGTTCCGTTCAACTAGCAGACCATTATCAACAAAATACTCCAATTGGCGATGG
CCCTGTCCTTTTACCAGACAACCATTACCTGTCGACACAATCTGTCCTTTCGAAAGATCCCAACGAAAA
